Addgene plasmid #174007: pAAV-hSyn-DIO-jGCaMP8s-P2A-ChrimsonR-ST
Purpose: Cre dependent co-expression of jGCaMP8s and soma-targeted ChrimsonR under the control of an hSyn promoter. jGCaMP8s and ChrimsonR are separated by cleavable peptide sequence P2A.
Depositing lab: Mark Histed. Publication: Bicistronic Expression of a High-Performance Calcium Indicator and Opsin for All-Optical Stimulation and Imaging at Cellular Resolution. LaFosse PK, Zhou Z, Friedman NG, Deng Y, Li AJ, Akitake B, Histed MH. eNeuro. 2023 Mar 29;10(3):ENEURO.0378-22.2023. doi: 10.1523/ENEURO.0378-22.2023. Print 2023 Mar. PubMed 36858826.
Backbone
  Vector backbone: pAAV
  Backbone size w/o insert (bp): 4897
  Total vector size (bp): 7504
  Vector type: AAV
Growth in bacteria
  Bacterial resistance: Ampicillin, 100 μg/mL
  Growth temperature: 37°C
  Growth strain: NEB Stable
  Copy number: Unknown
Gene/Insert
  Gene/Insert name: jGCaMP8s-P2A-ChrimsonR-ST
  Insert size (bp): 2607
  Promoter: hSyn
  Tag / fusion protein: soma targeting motif (C terminal on insert); 6xHis (N terminal on insert)
  Cloning method: Unknown
  Sequencing primers: 5′ X2053ST_Asc_R GAGAggcgcgccttagaatctggtggcttcaggga; 3′ X2046jGCa_NheI_F GAGAgctagcgccaccatgcatcatcaccat
Resource information
  A portion of this plasmid was derived from a plasmid made by: Addgene
Terms and licenses: Academic/Nonprofit Terms; Industry Terms: Not Available to Industry
Depositor comments: Subcloned from: pAAV-hSyn-DIO-ChrimsonR-mRuby2-ST (Plasmid #105448) pGP-AAV-syn-jGCaMP8s-WPRE (Plasmid #162374) Please visit https://doi.org/10.1101/2022.09.06.506779 for bioRxiv preprint.
How to cite: pAAV-hSyn-DIO-jGCaMP8s-P2A-ChrimsonR-ST was a gift from Mark Histed (Addgene plasmid # 174007 ; http://n2t.net/addgene:174007 ; RRID:Addgene_174007) For viral preps, please replace (Addgene plasmid # 174007) in the above sentence with: (Addgene viral prep # 174007-AAV9)
