[The description below was written by a language model from this plasmid's Addgene catalogue record and pLannotate feature annotations shown in this document.]
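Description:
pAAV-hSyn-DIO-jGCaMP8s-P2A-ChrimsonR-ST is an adeno-associated virus transfer plasmid built on a pAAV backbone for Cre-dependent, neuron-specific co-expression of a calcium indicator and a red-shifted opsin. In bacteria it is maintained through a high-copy ColE1/pUC-type origin and selected with ampicillin (AmpR/β-lactamase); an f1 origin is also present. The expression cassette is flanked by AAV2 inverted terminal repeats, which allow it to be packaged into recombinant AAV. In the sequenced record the left ITR is detected only as short fragments, whereas the right ITR is annotated in full. The sequenced record is also slightly shorter (7,420 nt) than the catalogue size of 7,504 bp.

Transcription is driven by the human synapsin I (hSyn) promoter. Downstream, the coding sequence lies in the antisense orientation between paired, oppositely oriented lox2272 and loxP sites (a DIO/FLEx arrangement), so Cre recombinase inverts the cassette into the sense orientation and locks it there, restricting expression to Cre-positive neurons. The open reading frame encodes N-terminally 6xHis-tagged jGCaMP8s (annotated by the software as a GCaMP6s-like fragment), a P2A self-cleaving peptide, and ChrimsonR, the K176R channelrhodopsin variant with faster closing kinetics. ChrimsonR is fused at its C terminus to a soma-targeting motif derived from the Kv2.1 (Kcnb1) potassium channel. P2A lets the two proteins be produced separately from a single transcript. A WPRE and the human growth hormone polyadenylation signal follow the floxed region to enhance transcript processing and expression. The construct was assembled from earlier DIO-ChrimsonR-ST and jGCaMP8s AAV plasmids. It is intended for all-optical experiments that combine photostimulation and calcium imaging of the same neurons at cellular resolution.
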