Features (pLannotate 1.2.2; 24 found; start..end, strand, type, name):
     12..39      +  repeat_region  AAV2 ITR (fragment): inverted terminal repeat of adeno-associated virus serotype 2 inverted
     68..95      +  repeat_region  AAV2 ITR (fragment): inverted terminal repeat of adeno-associated virus serotype 2 inverted
    175..622     +  promoter       hSyn promoter: human synapsin I promoter; confers neuron-specific expression (Kügler et al., 2003)
    636..653     +  misc_feature   MCS (fragment): pUC18/19 multiple cloning site
    660..693     +  protein_bind   lox2272: Cre-mediated recombination occurs in the 8-bp core sequence (GGATACTT). lox2272 sites are compatible with each other, but incompatible with loxP or loxN sites (Lee and Saito, 1988). Cre recombinase
    694..743     -  intron         β-globin intron (fragment): internally truncated intron from human β-globin
    744..777     +  protein_bind   loxP: Cre-mediated recombination occurs in the 8-bp core sequence (GCATACAT). Cre recombinase
    789..992     -  CDS            Kcnb1 (fragment): KCNB1_RAT - Experimental evidence at protein level: Swiss-Prot protein existence level 1. Voltage-gated potassium channel that mediates transmembrane potassium transport in excitable membranes, primarily in the brain, but also in the pancreas and cardiovascular system. Contributes to the regulation of the action potential (AP) repolarization, duration and frequency of repetitive AP firing in neurons, muscle cells and endocrine cells and plays a role in homeostatic attenuation of electrical excitability throughout the brain (PubMed:10024359, PubMed:10618149, PubMed:12451110, PubMed:17379638, Pu
   1005..2054    -  CDS            ChrimsonR: red light-drivable channelrhodopsin from Chlamydomonas noctigama (Klapoetke et al., 2014) K176R mutant with accelerated closing kinetics
   2127..3296    -  CDS            GCaMP6s (fragment): improved fluorescent protein-based calcium sensor (Chen et al., 2013)
   3405..3438    -  protein_bind   lox2272: Cre-mediated recombination occurs in the 8-bp core sequence (GGATACTT). lox2272 sites are compatible with each other, but incompatible with loxP or loxN sites (Lee and Saito, 1988). Cre recombinase
   3439..3488    -  intron         β-globin intron (fragment): internally truncated intron from human β-globin
   3489..3522    -  protein_bind   loxP: Cre-mediated recombination occurs in the 8-bp core sequence (GCATACAT). Cre recombinase
   3523..3547    +  misc_feature   MCS (fragment): pBluescript multiple cloning site
   3547..4135    +  misc_feature   WPRE: woodchuck hepatitis virus posttranscriptional regulatory element
   4167..4643    +  polyA_signal   hGH poly(A) signal: human growth hormone polyadenylation signal
   4683..4823    +  repeat_region  AAV2 ITR: inverted terminal repeat of adeno-associated virus serotype 2 inverted
   4828..4879    -  misc_feature   bom (fragment): basis of mobility region from pBR322
   4898..5353    +  rep_origin     f1 ori (sequence partly withheld): f1 bacteriophage origin of replication; arrow indicates direction of (+) strand synthesis
   5354..5403    -  misc_feature   bom (fragment): basis of mobility region from pBR322
   5505..5540    -  CDS            rop (fragment): Rop protein, which maintains plasmids at low copy number; rop
   5635..5739    +  promoter       AmpR promoter: bla
   5740..6600    +  CDS            AmpR: β-lactamase; bla; confers resistance to ampicillin, carbenicillin, and related antibiotics
   6771..7359    +  rep_origin     ori: high-copy-number ColE1/pMB1/pBR322/pUC origin of replication
>Addgene plasmid #174007 | pAAV-hSyn-DIO-jGCaMP8s-P2A-ChrimsonR-ST | addgene full sequence | sequence record 361587 | Addgene NGS Result
CCTGCAGGCAGCTGCGCGCTCGCTCGCTCACTGAGGCCGCCCGGGCGTCGGGCGACCTTTGGTCGCCCGG
CCTCAGTGAGCGAGCGAGCGCGCAGAGAGGGAGTGGCCAACTCCATCACTAGGGGTTCCTGCGGCCGCAC
GCGTGTGTCTAGACTGCAGAGGGCCCTGCGTATGAGTGCAAGTGGGTTTTAGGACCAGGATGAGGCGGGG
TGGGGGTGCCTACCTGACGACCGACCCCGACCCACTGGACAAGCACCCAACCCCCATTCCCCAAATTGCG
CATCCCCTATCAGAGAGGGGGAGGGGAAACAGGATGCGGCGAGGCGCGTGCGCACTGCCAGCTTCAGCAC
CGCGGACAGTGCCTTCGCCCCCGCCTGGCGGCGCGCGCCACCGCCGCCTCAGCACTGAAGGCGCGCTGAC
GTCACTCGCCGGTCCCCCGCAAACTCCCCTTCCCGGCCACCTTGGTCGCGTCCGCGCCGCCGCCGGCCCA
GCCGGACCGCACCACGCGAGGCGCGAGATAGGGGGGCACGGGCGCGACCATCTGCGCTGCGGCGCCGGCG
ACTCAGCGCTGCCTCAGTCTGCGGTGGGCAGCGGAGGAGTCGTGTCGTGCCTGAGAGCGCAGTCGAGAAG
GTACCGGATCCTCTAGAGTCGACTCCGGAATAACTTCGTATAGGATACTTTATACGAAGTTATGCAGAAT
GGTAGCTGGATTGTAGCTGCTATTAGCAATATGAAACCTCTTAATAACTTCGTATAGCATACATTATACG
AAGTTATGGCGCGCCTTAGAATCTGGTGGCTTCAGGGAAGTCCGTGGCACAGCTGATGAAGCTGTCAATG
CTGGACATGCTCCGCATGTCGATGACGCCCTCCGTGCGTGCGGGCAGAGGGGCCACGGGGCTGGGCATGC
TGCTCATCTCCAGCTCCTCTGGAGGCTTGCTCTGCGGGGCCATCTCCTTGGTGTTGAGGATGGGCTGGGA
CTGCTCTAGGGCTACCGGTGCCGCCACTGTGTCCTCGTCCTCCTCCTCCACGAACTCTTCCACTTCCACC
TCCTCGCCTCCGATCTCCATCTTGGTGGTCTTCCGGATGTCGCCGTGGATCAGGATGTGCTCGTGGATCT
TGATCCTCAGGTGGTGGGCCAGGAAGGTCCAAAACTCCTTGGCGATGATGTCGCAGATGCTGTGGCCGAT
GCTGTTGGCGTAAGGGCTCAGCTTCAGCAGTCCTTCTGGTCCCACTGCCCAGAGGATTGGGTAGCTGCCC
CAAGAGGCGAAGTAAGCGTAGGCCATCAGCTTCACGACCATGCGGCAATGGCCTTTAGGCACGCTGTGGT
TGGCTTCCACGTAGCACTTGGCGGCCTGGAAGTACATGTAGCCGCCGTAGATGCAAGACACGATATACAG
CAGCCACTTGAGCCAATCGGTAGCCAGTCCTGCGGCCATGCCGAACACGATCATTCCCACGCAAGACACG
ATCAGGCCCATGGTCCGCTTGCTGTAGTCGTTCTTCAGGCCGCTCAGGTTGCTCAGTCTGATCAGGATCA
CGGGGCAAGACAGCAGCCACTCGAAGTAGCGCAGGCAATAGGCGTGGTTGCCGGTAGACAGGTACACTGT
GGCGGGGCTGCTGAACTCCTTGAAGATCTCCAGGGTCACGAACAGCACCTCGACGCAACAGACGTAGACC
TCCTCCCAACCGCAAGTGGCCTTCCAGGCGCTGAAGCCGTAGAATGTCAGCAGGGCGATGGCGATGCTGA
AAGCAATCCACTGGCAGACCTGGGCGCCGATCTTTTCTCCTGGTGTGCCTCTGCTGTGCAGCCAAGCCTG
CTTCTTCTCCACTCCCACGACCAGGTAGCCGCCTGTGGCCTCCACGAAGCAATATCCGTATCCGGCGTCG
CTCAGTCCGTAAGAAGGGTCACACCACCACTCGGTGCTGAAGCACTCGCCTGTAGGTGTCATTCCTCCAC
AGCCCATGTCCTCGTGGTGGTAGGGGTTAGGCCAAGGGTTGATGCCTCCGGCGGCAAACAGAGATCTGGT
GGCGCTGCTGATCAGCTCAGCCATACTAGTAGGTCCAGGGTTCTCCTCCACGTCTCCAGCCTGCTTCAGC
AGGCTGAAGTTAGTAGCTCCGCTTCCCTTCGCTGTCATCATTTGTACAAACTCTTCGTAGTTTACCTGAC
CATCCCCATCGATGTCTGCTTCCCTGATCATTTCATCAACCTCTTCATCTGTTAACTTCTCTCCAAGGTT
TGTCATCACGTGGCGAAGCTCTGCTGCACTGATGTAGCCATTGCCATCCTTATCAAACACACCGAACGCT
TCTCTAATTTCTTCTTCCGTGTCCCTGTATTTCATTTTTCTTGCCATCATTGTCAGGAACTCAGGGAAGT
CGATTGTGCCGTCACCGTCGGCATCTACTTCATTGATCATGTCCTGCAGCTCTGCTTCTGTGGGGTTGTG
TCCGAGAGACCGCATCACCGTCCCCAGCTCCTTGGTTGTTATTGTCCCATCCCCGTCCTTGTCAAATAGG
GAGAAAGCCTCTTTGTATTCTGCGATCTGCTCTTCAGTCAGTTGGTCCGGCAGGTTGTACTCCAGCTTGT
GCCCCAGGATGTTGCCGTCCTCCTTGAAGTCGATGCCCTTCAGCTCGATGCGGTTCACCAGGGTGTCGCC
CTCGAACTTCACCTCGGCGCGGGTCTTGTAGTTGCCGTCGTCCTTGAAGAAGATGGTGCGCTCCTGGATG
TAGCCTTCGGGCATGGCGGACTTGAAGAAGTCGTGCTGCTTCATGTGGTCGGGGTAGCGGCTGAAGCACT
GCACGCCGTAGGTCAGGGTGGTCACGAGGGTGGGCCAGGGCACGGGCAGCTTGCCGGTGGTGCAGATGAA
CTTCAGGGTCAGCTTGCCGTAGGTGGCATCGCCCTCACCCTCGCCGGACACGCTGAACTTGTGGCCGTTT
ACGTCGCCGTCCAGCTCGACCAGGATGGGCACCACCCCGGTGAACAGCTCCTCGCCCTTGCTCACCATGC
TCCCTCCGGTACCGCCCTTGTACAGCTCGTCCATGCCGAGAGTGATCCCGGCGGCGGTCACGAACTCCAG
CAGGACCATGTGATCGCGCTTCTCGTTGGGGTCTTTCGAAAGTTTGGACTCCACGCTCAGGTAGTGGTTG
TCGGGCAGCAGCACGGGGCCGTCGCCGATGGGGGTGTTCTGCTGGTAGTGGTAGGCGAGCTGCACGCCGC
CGTCCTCGATGTTGTGGCGGATGTGGAAGTTCGCCTTGATGCCGTTCTTCTGCTTGTCGGCCTTGATATA
GACGTTGATCTTCAGGCCCATCAGCATGGCGATGATCTTCACGGCGGTGGCCACCTCCTTGAAGGTCTTC
TTGCGACGCGTGTGATGATGGTGATGATGCATGGTGGCGCTAGCATAACTTCGTATAAAGTATCCTATAC
GAAGTTATTTGCCTTAACCCAGAAATTATCACTGTTATTCTTTAGAATGGTGCAAAGAATAACTTCGTAT
AATGTATGCTATACGAAGTTATGAATTCGATATCAAGCTTATCGATAATCAACCTCTGGATTACAAAATT
TGTGAAAGATTGACTGGTATTCTTAACTATGTTGCTCCTTTTACGCTATGTGGATACGCTGCTTTAATGC
CTTTGTATCATGCTATTGCTTCCCGTATGGCTTTCATTTTCTCCTCCTTGTATAAATCCTGGTTGCTGTC
TCTTTATGAGGAGTTGTGGCCCGTTGTCAGGCAACGTGGCGTGGTGTGCACTGTGTTTGCTGACGCAACC
CCCACTGGTTGGGGCATTGCCACCACCTGTCAGCTCCTTTCCGGGACTTTCGCTTTCCCCCTCCCTATTG
CCACGGCGGAACTCATCGCCGCCTGCCTTGCCCGCTGCTGGACAGGGGCTCGGCTGTTGGGCACTGACAA
TTCCGTGGTGTTGTCGGGGAAATCATCGTCCTTTCCTTGGCTGCTCGCCTATGTTGCCACCTGGATTCTG
CGCGGGACGTCCTTCTGCTACGTCCCTTCGGCCCTCAATCCAGCGGACCTTCCTTCCCGCGGCCTGCTGC
CGGCTCTGCGGCCTCTTCCGCGTCTTCGCCTTCGCCCTCAGACGAGTCGGATCTCCCTTTGGGCCGCCTC
CCCGCATCGATACCGAGCGCTGCTCGAGAGATCTACGGGTGGCATCCCTGTGACCCCTCCCCAGTGCCTC
TCCTGGCCCTGGAAGTTGCCACTCCAGTGCCCACCAGCCTTGTCCTAATAAAATTAAGTTGCATCATTTT
GTCTGACTAGGTGTCCTTCTATAATATTATGGGGTGGAGGGGGGTGGTATGGAGCAAGGGGCAAGTTGGG
AAGACAACCTGTAGGGCCTGCGGGGTCTATTGGGAACCAAGCTGGAGTGCAGTGGCACAATCTTGGCTCA
CTGCAATCTCCGCCTCCTGGGTTCAAGCGATTCTCCTGCCTCAGCCTCCCGAGTTGTTGGGATTCCAGGC
ATGCATGACCAGGCTCAGCTAATTTTTGTTTTTTTGGTAGAGACGGGGTTTCACCATATTGGCCAGGCTG
GTCTCCAACTCCTAATCTCAGGTGATCTACCCACCTTGGCCTCCCAAATTGCTGGGATTACAGGCGTGAA
CCACTGCTCCCTTCCCTGTCCTTCTGATTTTGTAGGTAACCACGTGCGGACCGAGCGGCCGCAGGAACCC
CTAGTGATGGAGTTGGCCACTCCCTCTCTGCGCGCTCGCTCGCTCACTGAGGCCGGGCGACCAAAGGTCG
CCCGACGCCCGGGCTTTGCCCGGGCGGCCTCAGTGAGCGAGCGAGCGCGCAGCTGCCTGCAGGGGCGCCT
GATGCGGTATTTTCTCCTTACGCATCTGTGCGGTATTTCACACCGCATA
[95 nt withheld, positions 4880-4974]
T
[46 nt withheld, positions 4976-5021]
C
[141 nt withheld, positions 5023-5163]
CCTTTGACGTTGGAGTCCACGTTCTTT
[37 nt withheld, positions 5191-5227]
ACTCTATCTCGGGCTATTCTTTTGATTTATAAGGGATTTTGCCGATTTCGGTCTATTGGTTAAAAAATGA
GCTGATTTAACAAAAATTTAACGCGAATTTTAACAAAATATTAACGTTTACAATTTTATGGTGCACTCTC
AGTACAATCTGCTCTGATGCCGCATAGTTAAGCCAGCCCCGACACCCGCCAACACCCGCTGACGCGCCCT
GACGGGCTTGTCTGCTCCCGGCATCCGCTTACAGACAAGCTGTGACCGTCTCCGGGAGCTGCATGTGTCA
GAGGTTTTCACCGTCATCACCGAAACGCGCGAGACGAAAGGGCCTCGTGATACGCCTATTTTTATAGGTT
AATGTCATGATAATAATGGTTTCTTAGACGTCAGGTGGCACTTTTCGGGGAAATGTGCGCGGAACCCCTA
TTTGTTTATTTTTCTAAATACATTCAAATATGTATCCGCTCATGAGACAATAACCCTGATAAATGCTTCA
ATAATATTGAAAAAGGAAGAGTATGAGTATTCAACATTTCCGTGTCGCCCTTATTCCCTTTTTTGCGGCA
TTTTGCCTTCCTGTTTTTGCTCACCCAGAAACGCTGGTGAAAGTAAAAGATGCTGAAGATCAGTTGGGTG
CACGAGTGGGTTACATCGAACTGGATCTCAACAGCGGTAAGATCCTTGAGAGTTTTCGCCCCGAAGAACG
TTTTCCAATGATGAGCACTTTTAAAGTTCTGCTATGTGGCGCGGTATTATCCCGTATTGACGCCGGGCAA
GAGCAACTCGGTCGCCGCATACACTATTCTCAGAATGACTTGGTTGAGTACTCACCAGTCACAGAAAAGC
ATCTTACGGATGGCATGACAGTAAGAGAATTATGCAGTGCTGCCATAACCATGAGTGATAACACTGCGGC
CAACTTACTTCTGACAACGATCGGAGGACCGAAGGAGCTAACCGCTTTTTTGCACAACATGGGGGATCAT
GTAACTCGCCTTGATCGTTGGGAACCGGAGCTGAATGAAGCCATACCAAACGACGAGCGTGACACCACGA
TGCCTGTAGCAATGGCAACAACGTTGCGCAAACTATTAACTGGCGAACTACTTACTCTAGCTTCCCGGCA
ACAATTAATAGACTGGATGGAGGCGGATAAAGTTGCAGGACCACTTCTGCGCTCGGCCCTTCCGGCTGGC
TGGTTTATTGCTGATAAATCTGGAGCCGGTGAGCGTGGGTCTCGCGGTATCATTGCAGCACTGGGGCCAG
ATGGTAAGCCCTCCCGTATCGTAGTTATCTACACGACGGGGAGTCAGGCAACTATGGATGAACGAAATAG
ACAGATCGCTGAGATAGGTGCCTCACTGATTAAGCATTGGTAACTGTCAGACCAAGTTTACTCATATATA
CTTTAGATTGATTTAAAACTTCATTTTTAATTTAAAAGGATCTAGGTGAAGATCCTTTTTGATAATCTCA
TGACCAAAATCCCTTAACGTGAGTTTTCGTTCCACTGAGCGTCAGACCCCGTAGAAAAGATCAAAGGATC
TTCTTGAGATCCTTTTTTTCTGCGCGTAATCTGCTGCTTGCAAACAAAAAAACCACCGCTACCAGCGGTG
GTTTGTTTGCCGGATCAAGAGCTACCAACTCTTTTTCCGAAGGTAACTGGCTTCAGCAGAGCGCAGATAC
CAAATACTGTTCTTCTAGTGTAGCCGTAGTTAGGCCACCACTTCAAGAACTCTGTAGCACCGCCTACATA
CCTCGCTCTGCTAATCCTGTTACCAGTGGCTGCTGCCAGTGGCGATAAGTCGTGTCTTACCGGGTTGGAC
TCAAGACGATAGTTACCGGATAAGGCGCAGCGGTCGGGCTGAACGGGGGGTTCGTGCACACAGCCCAGCT
TGGAGCGAACGACCTACACCGAACTGAGATACCTACAGCGTGAGCTATGAGAAAGCGCCACGCTTCCCGA
AGGGAGAAAGGCGGACAGGTATCCGGTAAGCGGCAGGGTCGGAACAGGAGAGCGCACGAGGGAGCTTCCA
GGGGGAAACGCCTGGTATCTTTATAGTCCTGTCGGGTTTCGCCACCTCTGACTTGAGCGTCGATTTTTGT
GATGCTCGTCAGGGGGGCGGAGCCTATGGAAAAACGCCAGCAACGCGGCCTTTTTACGGTTCCTGGCCTT
TTGCTGGCCTTTTGCTCACATGT
